>Addgene plasmid #250256 | pJC2724 - pLenti-X1-EF1A-HA-FBXO31(∆F-box)-PGK-Neo | addgene full sequence | sequence record 497439 | Addgene NGS Result
TTGAGATCCTTTTTTTCTGCGCGTAATCTGCTGCTTGCAAACAAAAAAACCACCGCTACCAGCGGTGGTT
TGTTTGCCGGATCAAGAGCTACCAACTCTTTTTCCGAAGGTAACTGGCTTCAGCAGAGCGCAGATACCAA
ATACTGTTCTTCTAGTGTAGCCGTAGTTAGGCCACCACTTCAAGAACTCTGTAGCACCGCCTACATACCT
CGCTCTGCTAATCCTGTTACCAGTGGCTGCTGCCAGTGGCGATAAGTCGTGTCTTACCGGGTTGGACTCA
AGACGATAGTTACCGGATAAGGCGCAGCGGTCGGGCTGAACGGGGGGTTCGTGCACACAGCCCAGCTTGG
AGCGAACGACCTACACCGAACTGAGATACCTACAGCGTGAGCTATGAGAAAGCGCCACGCTTCCCGAAGG
GAGAAAGGCGGACAGGTATCCGGTAAGCGGCAGGGTCGGAACAGGAGAGCGCACGAGGGAGCTTCCAGGG
GGAAACGCCTGGTATCTTTATAGTCCTGTCGGGTTTCGCCACCTCTGACTTGAGCGTCGATTTTTGTGAT
GCTCGTCAGGGGGGCGGAGCCTATGGAAAAACGCCAGCAACGCGGCCTTTTTACGGTTCCTGGCCTTTTG
CTGGCCTTTTGCTCACATGTTCTTTCCTGCGTTATCCCCTGATTCTGTGGATAACCGTATTACCGCCTTT
GAGTGAGCTGATACCGCTCGCCGCAGCCGAACGACCGAGCGCAGCGAGTCAGTGAGCGAGGAAGCGGAAG
AGCGCCCAATACGCAAACCGCCTCTCCCCGCGCGTTGGCCGATTCATTAATGCAGCTGGCACGACAGGTT
TCCCGACTGGAAAGCGGGCAGTGAGCGCAACGCAATTAATGTGAGTTAGCTCACTCATTAGGCACCCCAG
GCTTTACACTTTATGCTTCCGGCTCGTATGTTGTGTGGAATTGTGAGCGGATAACAATTTCACACAGGAA
ACAGCTATGACCATGATTACGCCAAGCGCGCAATTAACCCTCACTAAAGGGAACAAAAGCTGGAGCTGCA
AGCTTAATGTAGTCTTATGCAATACTCTTGTAGTCTTGCAACATGGTAACGATGAGTTAGCAACATGCCT
TACAAGGAGAGAAAAAGCACCGTGCATGCCGATTGGTGGAAGTAAGGTGGTACGATCGTGCCTTATTAGG
AAGGCAACAGACGGGTCTGACATGGATTGGACGAACCACTGAATTGCCGCATTGCAGAGATATTGTATTT
AAGTGCCTAGCTCGATACATAAACGGGTCTCTCTGGTTAGACCAGATCTGAGCCTGGGAGCTCTCTGGCT
AACTAGGGAACCCACTGCTTAAGCCTCAATAAAGCTTGCCTTGAGTGCTTCAAGTAGTGTGTGCCCGTCT
GTTGTGTGACTCTGGTAACTAGAGATCCCTCAGACCCTTTTAGTCAGTGTGGAAAATCTCTAGCAGTGGC
GCCCGAACAGGGACTTGAAAGCGAAAGGGAAACCAGAGGAGCTCTCTCGACGCAGGACTCGGCTTGCTGA
AGCGCGCACGGCAAGAGGCGAGGGGCGGCGACTGGTGAGTACGCCAAAAATTTTGACTAGCGGAGGCTAG
AAGGAGAGAGATGGGTGCGAGAGCGTCAGTATTAAGCGGGGGAGAATTAGATCGCGATGGGAAAAAATTC
GGTTAAGGCCAGGGGGAAAGAAAAAATATAAATTAAAACATATAGTATGGGCAAGCAGGGAGCTAGAACG
ATTCGCAGTTAATCCTGGCCTGTTAGAAACATCAGAAGGCTGTAGACAAATACTGGGACAGCTACAACCA
TCCCTTCAGACAGGATCAGAAGAACTTAGATCATTATATAATACAGTAGCAACCCTCTATTGTGTGCATC
AAAGGATAGAGATAAAAGACACCAAGGAAGCTTTAGACAAGATAGAGGAAGAGCAAAACAAAAGTAAGAC
CACCGCACAGCAAGCGGCCGCTGATCTTCAGACCTGGAGGAGGAGATATGAGGGACAATTGGAGAAGTGA
ATTATATAAATATAAAGTAGTAAAAATTGAACCATTAGGAGTAGCACCCACCAAGGCAAAGAGAAGAGTG
GTGCAGAGAGAAAAAAGAGCAGTGGGAATAGGAGCTTTGTTCCTTGGGTTCTTGGGAGCAGCAGGAAGCA
CTATGGGCGCAGCGTCAATGACGCTGACGGTACAGGCCAGACAATTATTGTCTGGTATAGTGCAGCAGCA
GAACAATTTGCTGAGGGCTATTGAGGCGCAACAGCATCTGTTGCAACTCACAGTCTGGGGCATCAAGCAG
CTCCAGGCAAGAATCCTGGCTGTGGAAAGATACCTAAAGGATCAACAGCTCCTGGGGATTTGGGGTTGCT
CTGGAAAACTCATTTGCACCACTGCTGTGCCTTGGAATGCTAGTTGGAGTAATAAATCTCTGGAACAGAT
TTGGAATCACACGACCTGGATGGAGTGGGACAGAGAAATTAACAATTACACAAGCTTAATACACTCCTTA
ATTGAAGAATCGCAAAACCAGCAAGAAAAGAATGAACAAGAATTATTGGAATTAGATAAATGGGCAAGTT
TGTGGAATTGGTTTAACATAACAAATTGGCTGTGGTATATAAAATTATTCATAATGATAGTAGGAGGCTT
GGTAGGTTTAAGAATAGTTTTTGCTGTACTTTCTATAGTGAATAGAGTTAGGCAGGGATATTCACCATTA
TCGTTTCAGACCCACCTCCCAACCCCGAGGGGACCCGACAGGCCCGAAGGAATAGAAGAAGAAGGTGGAG
AGAGAGACAGAGACAGATCCATTCGATTAGTGAACGGATCTCGACGGTATCGGTTAACTTTTAAAAGAAA
AGGGGGGATTGGGGGGTACAGTGCAGGGGAAAGAATAGTAGACATAATAGCAACAGACATACAAACTAAA
GAATTACAAAAACAAATTACAAAATTCAAAATTTTATCGTCCAGTGTGGTGGAATTCTGCAGATATCAAC
AAGTTTGTACAAAAAAGCAGGCTCCACCATGGGAACCGACATTGATTATTGACTAGGCTTTTGCAAAAAG
CTTTGCAAAGATGGATAAAGTTTTAAACAGAGAGGAATCTTTGCAGCTAATGGACCTTCTAGGTCTTGAA
AGGAGTGGGAATTGGCTCCGGTGCCCGTCAGTGGGCAGAGCGCACATCGCCCACAGTCCCCGAGAAGTTG
GGGGGAGGGGTCGGCAATTGAACCGGTGCCTAGAGAAGGTGGCGCGGGGTAAACTGGGAAAGTGATGTCG
TGTACTGGCTCCGCCTTTTTCCCGAGGGTGGGGGAGAACCGTATATAAGTGCAGTAGTCGCCGTGAACGT
TCTTTTTCGCAACGGGTTTGCCGCCAGAACACAGGTAAGTGCCGTGTGTGGTTCCCGCGGGCCTGGCCTC
TTTACGGGTTATGGCCCTTGCGTGCCTTGAATTACTTCCACCTGGCTGCAGTACGTGATTCTTGATCCCG
AGCTTCGGGTTGGAAGTGGGTGGGAGAGTTCGAGGCCTTGCGCTTAAGGAGCCCCTTCGCCTCGTGCTTG
AGTTGAGGCCTGGCCTGGGCGCTGGGGCCGCCGCGTGCGAATCTGGTGGCACCTTCGCGCCTGTCTCGCT
GCTTTCGATAAGTCTCTAGCCATTTAAAATTTTTGATGACCTGCTGCGACGCTTTTTTTCTGGCAAGATA
GTCTTGTAAATGCGGGCCAAGATCTGCACACTGGTATTTCGGTTTTTGGGGCCGCGGGCGGCGACGGGGC
CCGTGCGTCCCAGCGCACATGTTCGGCGAGGCGGGGCCTGCGAGCGCGGCCACCGAGAATCGGACGGGGG
TAGTCTCAAGCTGGCCGGCCTGCTCTGGTGCCTGGCCTCGCGCCGCCGTGTATCGCCCCGCCCTGGGCGG
CAAGGCTGGCCCGGTCGGCACCAGTTGCGTGAGCGGAAAGATGGCCGCTTCCCGGCCCTGCTGCAGGGAG
CTCAAAATGGAGGACGCGGCGCTCGGGAGAGCGGGCGGGTGAGTCACCCACACAAAGGAAAAGGGCCTTT
CCGTCCTCAGCCGTCGCTTCATGTGACTCCACGGAGTACCGGGCGCCGTCCAGGCACCTCGATTAGTTCT
CGAGCTTTTGGAGTACGTCGTCTTTAGGTTGGGGGGAGGGGTTTTATGCGATGGAGTTTCCCCACACTGA
GTGGGTGGAGACTGAAGTTAGGCCAGCTTGGCACTTGATGTAATTCTCCTTGGAATTTGCCCTTTTTGAG
TTTGGATCTTGGTTCATTCTCAAGCCTCAGACAGTGGTTCAAAGTTTTTTTCTTCCATTTCAGGTGTCGT
GAGGAATTAGCTTGGTACTAATACGACTCACTATAGGGAGACCCAAGCTGGCTAGGTAAGCTTGGTACCG
AGCTCGGATCCATGTACCCATACGATGTTCCAGATTACGCTGGTGGATCTGGAGGTTCTGGTGGAAGCGC
TATGGCGGTGTGTGCTCGCCTTTGCGGCGTGGGCCCGTCGCGCGGATGTCGGCGCCGCCAGCAGCGCCGG
GGCCCGGCCGAGACGGCGGCGGCCGACAGCGAGCCGGACACAGACCCCGAGGAGGAGCGCATCGAGGCTA
GCGCCGGGGTCGGGGGCGGCTTGTGCGCGGGCCCCTCGCCGCCGCCCCCGCGCTGCTCGCTGCTGGAGCT
GCCGGAGTATGGTGTTTGCGAAAACTTGCGGAAGCTGGAGATCACAGGCGTGTCTTGTCGGGACGTCTAT
GCGAAGCTGCTTCACCGATATAGACACATTTTGGGATTGTGGCAGCCAGATATCGGGCCATACGGAGGAC
TGCTGAACGTGGTGGTGGACGGCCTGTTCATCATCGGGTGGATGTACCTGCCTCCCCATGACCCCCACGT
CGATGACCCTATGAGATTCAAGCCTCTGTTCAGGATCCACCTGATGGAGAGGAAGGCTGCCACAGTGGAG
TGCATGTACGGCCACAAAGGGCCCCACCACGGCCACATCCAGATTGTGAAGAAGGATGAGTTCTCCACCA
AGTGCAACCAGACGGACCACCACAGGATGTCCGGCGGGAGGCAGGAGGAGTTTCGGACGTGGCTGAGGGA
GGAATGGGGGCGCACGCTGGAGGACATCTTCCACGAGCACATGCAGGAGCTCATCCTGATGAAGTTCATC
TACACCAGTCAGTACGACAACTGCCTGACCTACCGCCGCATCTACCTGCCGCCCAGCCGCCCCGACGACC
TCATCAAGCCTGGCCTCTTCAAAGGTACCTATGGCAGCCACGGCCTGGAGATTGTGATGCTCAGCTTCCA
CGGCCGGCGTGCCAGGGGCACCAAGATCACGGGCGACCCCAACATCCCCGCTGGGCAGCAGACAGTGGAG
ATCGACCTGAGGCATCGGATCCAGCTGCCCGACCTCGAGAACCAGCGCAACTTCAATGAGCTCTCCCGCA
TCGTCCTGGAGGTGCGCGAGAGGGTGCGCCAGGAGCAGCAGGAAGGCGGGCACGAGGCGGGCGAGGGTCG
TGGCCGGCAGGGCCCCCGGGAGTCCCAGCCAAGCCCTGCCCAGCCCAGGGCAGAGGCGCCCAGCAAGGGC
CCAGATGGGACACCTGGTGAGGATGGTGGCGAGCCTGGGGATGCCGTAGCTGCGGCCGAGCAGCCTGCCC
AGTGTGGGCAGGGGCAGCCGTTCGTGCTGCCCGTGGGCGTGAGCTCCAGGAATGAGGACTACCCCCGAAC
CTGCAGGATGTGTTTTTATGGCACAGGCCTCATCGCGGGCCACGGCTTCACCAGCCCTGAACGCACCCCC
GGGGTCTTCATCCTCTTCGATGAGGACCGCTTCGGGTTCGTCTGGCTGGAGCTGAAATCCTTCAGCCTGT
ACAGCCGGGTCCAGGCCACCTTCCGGAACGCAGATGCGCCGTCCCCACAGGCCTTCGATGAGATGCTCAA
GAACATTCAGTCCCTCACCTCCTGATCTAGACCCAGCTTTCTTGTACAAAGTGGTTGATATCCAGCACAG
TGGCGGCCGCTCGACAATCAACCTCTGGATTACAAAATTTGTGAAAGATTGACTGGTATTCTTAACTATG
TTGCTCCTTTTACGCTATGTGGATACGCTGCTTTAATGCCTTTGTATCATGCTATTGCTTCCCGTATGGC
TTTCATTTTCTCCTCCTTGTATAAATCCTGGTTGCTGTCTCTTTATGAGGAGTTGTGGCCCGTTGTCAGG
CAACGTGGCGTGGTGTGCACTGTGTTTGCTGACGCAACCCCCACTGGTTGGGGCATTGCCACCACCTGTC
AGCTCCTTTCCGGGACTTTCGCTTTCCCCCTCCCTATTGCCACGGCGGAACTCATCGCCGCCTGCCTTGC
CCGCTGCTGGACAGGGGCTCGGCTGTTGGGCACTGACAATTCCGTGGTGTTGTCGGGGAAGCTGACGTCC
TTTCCATGGCTGCTCGCCTGTGTTGCCACCTGGATTCTGCGCGGGACGTCCTTCTGCTACGTCCCTTCGG
CCCTCAATCCAGCGGACCTTCCTTCCCGCGGCCTGCTGCCGGCTCTGCGGCCTCTTCCGCGTCTTCGCCT
TCGCCCTCAGACGAGTCGGATCTCCCTTTGGGCCGCCTCCCCGCCTGGACCTGCAGGATTCTGCAGATAT
CCGGACTAGTGATCTAATTCTACCGGGTAGGGGAGGCGCTTTTCCCAAGGCAGTCTGGAGCATGCGCTTT
AGCAGCCCCGCTGGGCACTTGGCGCTACACAAGTGGCCTCTGGCCTCGCACACATTCCACATCCACCGGT
AGGCGCCAACCGGCTCCGTTCTTTGGTGGCCCCTTCGCGCCACCTTCTACTCCTCCCCTAGTCAGGAAGT
TCCCCCCCGCCCCGCAGCTCGCGTCGTGCAGGACGTGACAAATGGAAGTAGCACGTCTCACTAGTCTCGT
GCAGATGGACAGCACCGCTGAGCAATGGAAGCGGGTAGGCCTTTGGGGCAGCGGCCAATAGCAGCTTTGC
TCCTTCGCTTTCTGGGCTCAGAGGCTGGGAAGGGGTGGGTCCGGGGGCGGGCTCAGGGGCGGGCTCAGGG
GCGGGGCGGGCGCCCGAAGGTCCTCCGGAGGCCCGGCATTCTGCACGCTTCAAAAGCGCACGTCTGCCGC
GCTGTTCTCCTCTTCCTCATCTCCGGGCCTTTCGACCTGCAGCCAATATGGGATCGGCCATTGAACAAGA
TGGATTGCACGCAGGTTCTCCGGCCGCTTGGGTGGAGAGGCTATTCGGCTATGACTGGGCACAACAGACA
ATCGGCTGCTCTGATGCCGCCGTGTTCCGGCTGTCAGCGCAGGGGCGCCCGGTTCTTTTTGTCAAGACCG
ACCTGTCCGGTGCCCTGAATGAACTGCAGGACGAGGCAGCGCGGCTATCGTGGCTGGCCACGACGGGCGT
TCCTTGCGCAGCTGTGCTCGACGTTGTCACTGAAGCGGGAAGGGACTGGCTGCTATTGGGCGAAGTGCCG
GGGCAGGATCTCCTGTCATCTCACCTTGCTCCTGCCGAGAAAGTATCCATCATGGCTGATGCAATGCGGC
GGCTGCATACGCTTGATCCGGCTACCTGCCCATTCGACCACCAAGCGAAACATCGCATCGAGCGAGCACG
TACTCGGATGGAAGCCGGTCTTGTCGATCAGGATGATCTGGACGAAGAGCATCAGGGGCTCGCGCCAGCC
GAACTGTTCGCCAGGCTCAAGGCGCGCATGCCCGACGGCGAGGATCTCGTCGTGACCCATGGCGATGCCT
GCTTGCCGAATATCATGGTGGAAAATGGCCGCTTTTCTGGATTCATCGACTGTGGCCGGCTGGGTGTGGC
GGACCGCTATCAGGACATAGCGTTGGCTACCCGTGATATTGCTGAAGAGCTTGGCGGCGAATGGGCTGAC
CGCTTCCTCGTGCTTTACGGTATCGCCGCTCCCGATTCGCAGCGCATCGCCTTCTATCGCCTTCTTGACG
AGTTCTTCTGAACGCGTCGCCCGCCCCACGACCCGCAGCGCCCGACCGAAAGGAGCGCACGACCCCATGC
ATCTCGAGGGCCCGGTACCTTTAAGACCAATGACTTACAAGGCAGCTGTAGATCTTAGCCACTTTTTAAA
AGAAAAGGGGGGACTGGAAGGGCTAGCTCACTCCCAACGAAGACAAGATCTGCTTTTTGCTTGTACTGGG
TCTCTCTGGTTAGACCAGATCTGAGCCTGGGAGCTCTCTGGCTAACTAGGGAACCCACTGCTTAAGCCTC
AATAAAGCTTGCCTTGAGTGCTTCAAGTAGTGTGTGCCCGTCTGTTGTGTGACTCTGGTAACTAGAGATC
CCTCAGACCCTTTTAGTCAGTGTGGAAAATCTCTAGCAGTAGTAGTTCATGTCATCTTATTATTCAGTAT
TTATAACTTGCAAAGAAATGAATATCAGAGAGTGAGAGGAACTTGTTTATTGCAGCTTATAATGGTTACA
AATAAAGCAATAGCATCACAAATTTCACAAATAAAGCATTTTTTTCACTGCATTCTAGTTGTGGTTTGTC
CAAACTCATCAATGTATCTTATCATGTCTGGCTCTAGCTATCCCGCCCCTAACTCCGCCCATCCCGCCCC
TAACTCCGCCCAGTTCCGCCCATTCTCCGCCCCATGGCTGACTAATTTTTTTTATTTATGCAGAGGCCGA
GGCCGCCTCGGCCTCTGAGCTATTCCAGAAGTAGTGAGGAGGCTTTTTTGGAGGCCTAGGGACGTACCCA
ATTCGCCCTATAGTGAGTCGTATTACGCGCGCTCACTGGCCGTCGTTTTACAACGTCGTGACTGGGAAAA
CCCTGGCGTTACCCAACTTAATCGCCTTGCAGCACATCCCCCTTTCGCCAGCTGGCGTAATAGCGAAGAG
GCCCGCACCGATCGCCCTTCCCAACAGTTGCGCAGCCTGAATGGCGAATGGG
[124 nt withheld, positions 8943-9066]
C
[91 nt withheld, positions 9068-9158]
A
[49 nt withheld, positions 9160-9208]
CCTTTGACGTTGGAGTCCACGTTCTTT
[37 nt withheld, positions 9236-9272]
ACCCTATCTCGGTCTATTCTTTTGATTTATAAGGGATTTTGCCGATTTCGGCCTATTGGTTAAAAAATGA
GCTGATTTAACAAAAATTTAACGCGAATTTTAACAAAATATTAACGCTTACAATTTAGGTGGCACTTTTC
GGGGAAATGTGCGCGGAACCCCTATTTGTTTATTTTTCTAAATACATTCAAATATGTATCCGCTCATGAG
ACAATAACCCTGATAAATGCTTCAATAATATTGAAAAAGGAAGAGTATGAGTATTCAACATTTCCGTGTC
GCCCTTATTCCCTTTTTTGCGGCATTTTGCCTTCCTGTTTTTGCTCACCCAGAAACGCTGGTGAAAGTAA
AAGATGCTGAAGATCAGTTGGGTGCACGAGTGGGTTACATCGAACTGGATCTCAACAGCGGTAAGATCCT
TGAGAGTTTTCGCCCCGAAGAACGTTTTCCAATGATGAGCACTTTTAAAGTTCTGCTATGTGGCGCGGTA
TTATCCCGTATTGACGCCGGGCAAGAGCAACTCGGTCGCCGCATACACTATTCTCAGAATGACTTGGTTG
AGTACTCACCAGTCACAGAAAAGCATCTTACGGATGGCATGACAGTAAGAGAATTATGCAGTGCTGCCAT
AACCATGAGTGATAACACTGCGGCCAACTTACTTCTGACAACGATCGGAGGACCGAAGGAGCTAACCGCT
TTTTTGCACAACATGGGGGATCATGTAACTCGCCTTGATCGTTGGGAACCGGAGCTGAATGAAGCCATAC
CAAACGACGAGCGTGACACCACGATGCCTGTAGCAATGGCAACAACGTTGCGCAAACTATTAACTGGCGA
ACTACTTACTCTAGCTTCCCGGCAACAATTAATAGACTGGATGGAGGCGGATAAAGTTGCAGGACCACTT
CTGCGCTCGGCCCTTCCGGCTGGCTGGTTTATTGCTGATAAATCTGGAGCCGGTGAGCGTGGGTCTCGCG
GTATCATTGCAGCACTGGGGCCAGATGGTAAGCCCTCCCGTATCGTAGTTATCTACACGACGGGGAGTCA
GGCAACTATGGATGAACGAAATAGACAGATCGCTGAGATAGGTGCCTCACTGATTAAGCATTGGTAACTG
TCAGACCAAGTTTACTCATATATACTTTAGATTGATTTAAAACTTCATTTTTAATTTAAAAGGATCTAGG
TGAAGATCCTTTTTGATAATCTCATGACCAAAATCCCTTAACGTGAGTTTTCGTTCCACTGAGCGTCAGA
CCCCGTAGAAAAGATCAAAGGATCTTC
Features (pLannotate 1.2.2; 33 found; start..end, strand, type, name):
      1..589     +  rep_origin     ori: high-copy-number ColE1/pMB1/pBR322/pUC origin of replication
    772..864     +  CDS            lacI (fragment): lac repressor; lacI; The lac repressor binds to the lac operator to inhibit transcription in E. coli. This inhibition can be relieved by adding lactose or isopropyl-β-D-thiogalactopyranoside (IPTG).
    877..898     +  protein_bind   CAP binding site: CAP binding activates transcription in the presence of cAMP. E. coli catabolite activator protein
    913..943     +  promoter       lac promoter: promoter for the E. coli lac operon
    951..967     +  protein_bind   lac operator: The lac repressor binds to the lac operator to inhibit transcription in E. coli. This inhibition can be relieved by adding lactose or isopropyl-β-D-thiogalactopyranoside (IPTG). lac repressor encoded by lacI
   1012..1030    +  promoter       T3 promoter: promoter for bacteriophage T3 RNA polymerase
   1058..1284    +  promoter       RSV promoter: Rous sarcoma virus enhancer/promoter
   1285..1465    +  LTR            5' LTR (truncated): truncated 5' long terminal repeat (LTR) from HIV-1
   1512..1637    +  misc_feature   HIV-1 Ψ: packaging signal of human immunodeficiency virus type 1
   1621..1984    +  CDS            HIV-1 gag (fragment): gag protein from human immunodeficiency virus 1; gag
   2130..2363    +  misc_feature   RRE: The Rev response element (RRE) of HIV-1 allows for Rev-dependent mRNA export from the nucleus to the cytoplasm.
   2740..2840    +  CDS            Rev (fragment): human immunodeficiency virus 1 (HIV-1) Rev protein; rev; enhances nuclear export of unspliced and incompletely spliced viral mRNAs
   2859..2975    +  misc_feature   cPPT/CTS: central polypurine tract and central termination sequence of HIV-1
   3009..3033    +  protein_bind   attB1: mutant version of attB; recombination site for the Gateway® BP reaction BP Clonase™
   3048..3066    +  enhancer       CMV enhancer (fragment): human cytomegalovirus immediate early enhancer
   3091..3157    +  CDS            small t antigen (fragment): SV40 (simian virus 40) small t antigen
   3164..4342    +  promoter       EF-1α promoter: strong constitutive promoter for human elongation factor EF-1α
   4359..4377    +  promoter       T7 promoter: promoter for bacteriophage T7 RNA polymerase
   4425..4451    +  CDS            3xHA (fragment): three tandem HA epitope tags
   4482..5972    +  CDS            FBXO31 (fragment): FBX31_HUMAN - Also known as FBX14, FBX31. Experimental evidence at protein level: Swiss-Prot protein existence level 1. Component of some SCF (SKP1-cullin-F-box) protein ligase complex that plays a central role in G1 arrest following DNA damage. Specifically recognizes phosphorylated cyclin-D1 (CCND1), promoting its ubiquitination and degradation by the proteasome, resulting in G1 arrest. May act as a tumor suppressor. From Homo sapiens (Human).
   5981..6005    -  protein_bind   attB2: mutant version of attB; recombination site for the Gateway® BP reaction BP Clonase™
   6036..6624    +  misc_feature   WPRE: woodchuck hepatitis virus posttranscriptional regulatory element
   6675..7174    +  promoter       PGK promoter: mouse phosphoglycerate kinase 1 promoter
   7188..7991    +  CDS            NeoR/KanR: aminoglycoside phosphotransferase from Tn5; aph(3')-II (or nptII); confers resistance to neomycin, kanamycin, and G418 (Geneticin®)
   8065..8202    +  CDS            nef (fragment): NEF_HV1LA - Experimental evidence at protein level: Swiss-Prot protein existence level 1. Extracellular Nef protein targets CD4(+) T-lymphocytes for apoptosis by interacting with CXCR4 surface receptors. From Human immunodeficiency virus type 1 group M subtype B (isolate Lai) (HIV-1).
   8188..8368    +  LTR            5' LTR (truncated): truncated 5' long terminal repeat (LTR) from HIV-1
   8440..8561    +  polyA_signal   SV40 poly(A) signal: SV40 polyadenylation signal
   8601..8736    +  rep_origin     SV40 ori: SV40 origin of replication
   8757..8775    -  promoter       T7 promoter: promoter for bacteriophage T7 RNA polymerase
   8783..8938    +  CDS            lacZα (fragment): LacZα fragment of β-galactosidase; lacZ fragment
   8943..9371    +  rep_origin     f1 ori (sequence partly withheld): f1 bacteriophage origin of replication; arrow indicates direction of (+) strand synthesis
   9424..9528    +  promoter       AmpR promoter: bla
   9529..10389   +  CDS            AmpR: β-lactamase; bla; confers resistance to ampicillin, carbenicillin, and related antibiotics
