[The description below was written by a language model from this plasmid's Addgene catalogue record and pLannotate feature annotations shown in this document.]
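Description:
pJC2724 - pLenti-X1-EF1A-HA-FBXO31(∆F-box)-PGK-Neo is a 10,559 nt lentiviral transfer plasmid built on the pLenti-X1 backbone for stable expression of a tagged human FBXO31 mutant in mammalian cells. In bacteria it is maintained through a high-copy ColE1/pUC-type origin and selected with ampicillin via AmpR. An f1 origin and remnants of lac/lacZα cloning sequences are also present. The viral portion has a third-generation layout. An RSV promoter drives a truncated HIV-1 5' LTR, followed by the Ψ packaging signal with a gag fragment, the RRE for Rev-dependent export of the genomic RNA, and the cPPT/CTS element. A second truncated LTR lies downstream of the cargo and is followed by an SV40 poly(A) signal and an SV40 origin.

Between the LTRs, the human EF-1α promoter drives an N-terminally HA-tagged FBXO31 coding sequence lacking the F-box. The promoter and open reading frame together are flanked by attB1 and attB2 sites, which suggests Gateway-style assembly, although the record lists the cloning method as unknown. A WPRE follows to enhance transcript expression. A separate mouse PGK promoter drives NeoR, allowing G418 selection of transduced cells.

FBXO31 is the substrate-recognition subunit of an SCF ubiquitin ligase, and the F-box is the motif that normally links such proteins to SKP1 and the cullin core. The ∆F-box variant would therefore be expected to be uncoupled from the ligase complex, though the record does not spell out this rationale. The stated purpose is cDNA expression of affinity-tagged FBXO31, and the associated work concerns degradation of proteins bearing C-terminal amides via SCF-FBXO31.
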