Addgene plasmid #250256: pJC2724 - pLenti-X1-EF1A-HA-FBXO31(∆F-box)-PGK-Neo
Purpose: cDNA expression of affinity-tagged FBXO31 (HA-FBXO31(∆F-box)).
Depositing lab: Jacob Corn. Depositing organization: ETH Zurich (Swiss Federal Institute of Technology). Publication: C-terminal amides mark proteins for degradation via SCF-FBXO31. Muhar MF, Farnung J, Cernakova M, Hofmann R, Henneberg LT, Pfleiderer MM, Denoth-Lippuner A, Kalcic F, Nievergelt AS, Peters Al-Bayati M, Sidiropoulos ND, Beier V, Mann M, Jessberger S, Jinek M, Schulman BA, Bode JW, Corn JE. Nature. 2025 Feb;638(8050):519-527. doi: 10.1038/s41586-024-08475-w. PubMed 39880951.
Backbone
  Vector backbone: pLenti-X1
  Vector type: Mammalian Expression, Lentiviral
Growth in bacteria
  Bacterial resistance: Ampicillin, 100 μg/mL
  Growth temperature: 37°C
  Growth strain: NEB Stable
  Copy number: High Copy
Gene/Insert
  Gene/Insert name: FBXO31
  Species: H. sapiens (human)
  Mutation: ∆F-box
  Entrez Gene: FBXO31 (a.k.a. FBX14, FBXO14, Fbx31, MRT45, pp2386)
  Promoter: EF-1a
  Tag / fusion protein: HA (N terminal on insert)
  Cloning method: Unknown
Terms and licenses: Academic/Nonprofit Terms; Industry Terms: Not Available to Industry
How to cite: pJC2724 - pLenti-X1-EF1A-HA-FBXO31(∆F-box)-PGK-Neo was a gift from Jacob Corn (Addgene plasmid # 250256 ; http://n2t.net/addgene:250256 ; RRID:Addgene_250256)
